Addgene plasmid #125959: 116_pAAV-ProC24-CatCh-GFP-WPRE
Purpose: Targeting expression to neuronal and glial cell types in mice, non-human primates, and human retina
Depositing lab: Botond Roska. Depositing organization: Friedrich Miescher Institute for Biomedical Research. Publication: Targeting neuronal and glial cell types with synthetic promoter AAVs in mice, non-human primates and humans. Juttner J, Szabo A, Gross-Scherf B, Morikawa RK, Rompani SB, Hantz P, Szikra T, Esposti F, Cowan CS, Bharioke A, Patino-Alvarez CP, Keles O, Kusnyerik A, Azoulay T, Hartl D, Krebs AR, Schubeler D, Hajdu RI, Lukats A, Nemeth J, Nagy ZZ, Wu KC, Wu RH, Xiang L, Fang XL, Jin ZB, Goldblum D, Hasler PW, Scholl HPN, Krol J, Roska B. Nat Neurosci. 2019 Jul 8. pii: 10.1038/s41593-019-0431-2. doi: 10.1038/s41593-019-0431-2. PubMed 31285614.
Backbone
  Vector backbone: pAAV
  Vector type: AAV
Growth in bacteria
  Bacterial resistance: Ampicillin, 100 μg/mL
  Growth temperature: 37°C
  Growth strain: NEB Stable
  Copy number: High Copy
Gene/Insert
  Gene/Insert name: CatCh-GFP (alt name: ChR2(L132C)-EGFP)
  Species: Synthetic
  Promoter: ProC24
  Cloning method: Restriction Enzyme; 5′ cloning site Unknown (unknown if destroyed); 3′ cloning site Unknown (unknown if destroyed)
Terms and licenses: Academic/Nonprofit Terms; Industry Terms: Not Available to Industry
Depositor comments: Please visit https://www.biorxiv.org/content/early/2018/10/04/434720.full.pdf for BioRxiv preprint
How to cite: 116_pAAV-ProC24-CatCh-GFP-WPRE was a gift from Botond Roska (Addgene plasmid # 125959 ; http://n2t.net/addgene:125959 ; RRID:Addgene_125959)
