[The description below was written by a language model from this plasmid's Addgene catalogue record, the feature table of its GenBank file and pLannotate feature annotations shown in this document.]
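Description:
116_pAAV-ProC24-CatCh-GFP-WPRE is a 6,361 bp AAV transfer plasmid built on a pAAV backbone, designed for packaging a cell-type-targeted optogenetic cassette into recombinant adeno-associated virus. It is maintained in bacteria through a high-copy ColE1/pUC-type origin and selected with ampicillin via the bla gene. An f1 phage origin is also present in the backbone. The expression cassette is flanked by two AAV2 inverted terminal repeats, which are the cis elements needed for replication and encapsidation of the intervening DNA when Rep, Cap and helper functions are supplied in trans.

The payload is CatCh-GFP, a fusion of the L132C variant of channelrhodopsin-2, a blue-light-gated cation channel from Chlamydomonas reinhardtii, to EGFP. Expressing cells can therefore be both depolarised with light and identified by fluorescence. The coding sequence is preceded by a Kozak consensus and followed by a WPRE, which enhances transcript stability and expression, and a human growth hormone polyadenylation signal. According to the catalogue, expression is driven by ProC24, a synthetic promoter. ProC24 is not itself annotated in the feature tables, which instead mark an SV40 early promoter/origin segment immediately upstream of the open reading frame, with several hundred unannotated bases between it and the left ITR. How these regions relate to ProC24 is not stated in the record. The two feature tables describe the same sequence with shifted start coordinates.

The stated purpose is to target expression to neuronal and glial cell types in the retina of mice, non-human primates and humans. The record does not specify which cell population ProC24 targets.
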