LOCUS       Exported 6361 bp ds-DNA circular SYN 13-MAY-2021
DEFINITION  Targeting expression to neuronal and glial cell types in mice,
            non-human primates, and human retina.
ACCESSION   .
VERSION     .
KEYWORDS    116_pAAV-ProC24-CatCh-GFP-WPRE
SOURCE      synthetic DNA construct
  ORGANISM  synthetic DNA construct
REFERENCE   1 (bases 1 to 6361)
  AUTHORS   Juttner J, Szabo A, Gross-Scherf B, Morikawa RK, Rompani SB, Hantz
            P, Szikra T, Esposti F, Cowan CS, Bharioke A, Patino-Alvarez CP,
            Keles O, Kusnyerik A, Azoulay T, Hartl D, Krebs AR, Schubeler D,
            Hajdu RI, Lukats A, Nemeth J, Nagy ZZ, Wu KC, Wu RH, Xiang L, Fang
            XL, Jin ZB, Goldblum D, Hasler PW, Scholl HPN, Krol J, Roska B
  TITLE     Targeting neuronal and glial cell types with synthetic promoter AAVs
            in mice, non-human primates and humans.
  JOURNAL   Nat Neurosci. 2019 Jul 8. pii: 10.1038/s41593-019-0431-2. doi:
            10.1038/s41593-019-0431-2.
  PUBMED    31285614
REFERENCE   2 (bases 1 to 6361)
  AUTHORS   .
  TITLE     Direct Submission
  JOURNAL   Exported May 13, 2021 from SnapGene Server 1.1.58
            http://www.snapgene.com
FEATURES             Location/Qualifiers
     source          1..6361
                     /organism="synthetic DNA construct"
                     /mol_type="other DNA"
     repeat_region   1..130
                     /label=AAV2 ITR (alternate)
                     /note="Functional equivalent of wild-type AAV2 ITR"
     promoter        602..798
                     /label=SV40 promoter
                     /note="SV40 early promoter"
     rep_origin      649..784
                     /label=SV40 ori
                     /note="SV40 origin of replication"
     primer_bind     711..730
                     /label=SV40pro-F
                     /note="SV40 promoter/origin, forward primer"
     regulatory      805..814
                     /regulatory_class="other"
                     /note="vertebrate consensus sequence for strong initiation
                     of translation (Kozak, 1987)"
     CDS             811..1734
                     /codon_start=1
                     /product="N-terminal fragment of channelrhodopsin-2 from
                     the alga Chlamydomonas reinhardtii (Nagel et al., 2003)"
                     /label=ChR2
                     /note="blue light-activated cation channel"
                     /translation="MDYGGALSAVGRELLFVTNPVVVNGSVLVPEDQCYCAGWIESRGT
                     NGAQTASNVLQWLAAGFSILLLMFYAYQTWKSTCGWEEIYVCAIEMVKVILEFFFEFKN
                     PSMLYLATGHRVQWLRYAEWLLTCPVICIHLSNLTGLSNDYSRRTMGLLVSDIGTIVWG
                     ATSAMATGYVKVIFFCLGLCYGANTFFHAAKAYIEGYHTVPKGRCRQVVTGMAWLFFVS
                     WGMFPILFILGPEGFGVLSVYGSTVGHTIIDLMSKNCWGLLGHYLRVLIHEHILIHGDI
                     RKTTKLNIGGTEIEVETLVEDEAEAGA"
     CDS             1741..2457
                     /codon_start=1
                     /product="enhanced GFP"
                     /label=EGFP
                     /translation="MVSKGEELFTGVVPILVELDGDVNGHKFSVSGEGEGDATYGKLTL
                     KFICTTGKLPVPWPTLVTTLTYGVQCFSRYPDHMKQHDFFKSAMPEGYVQERTIFFKDD
                     GNYKTRAEVKFEGDTLVNRIELKGIDFKEDGNILGHKLEYNYNSHNVYIMADKQKNGIK
                     VNFKIRHNIEDGSVQLADHYQQNTPIGDGPVLLPDNHYLSTQSALSKDPNEKRDHMVLL
                     EFVTAAGITLGMDELYK"
     primer_bind     complement(1786..1807)
                     /label=EGFP-N
                     /note="EGFP, reverse primer"
     primer_bind     complement(2047..2066)
                     /label=EXFP-R
                     /note="For distinguishing EGFP variants, reverse primer"
     primer_bind     2394..2415
                     /label=EGFP-C
                     /note="EGFP, forward primer"
     misc_feature    2488..3076
                     /label=WPRE
                     /note="woodchuck hepatitis virus posttranscriptional
                     regulatory element"
     primer_bind     complement(2541..2561)
                     /label=WPRE-R
                     /note="WPRE, reverse primer"
     CDS             complement(2959..2970)
                     /codon_start=1
                     /product="Factor Xa recognition and cleavage site"
                     /label=Factor Xa site
                     /translation="IEGR"
     polyA_signal    3108..3584
                     /label=hGH poly(A) signal
                     /note="human growth hormone polyadenylation signal"
     primer_bind     complement(3307..3326)
                     /label=hGH-PA-R
                     /note="Human growth hormone terminator, reverse primer"
     repeat_region   3624..3764
                     /label=AAV2 ITR
                     /note="inverted terminal repeat of adeno-associated virus
                     serotype 2"
     repeat_region   3624..3753
                     /label=AAV2 ITR
     rep_origin      3839..4294
                     /direction=RIGHT
                     /label=f1 ori
                     /note="f1 bacteriophage origin of replication; arrow
                     indicates direction of (+) strand synthesis"
     primer_bind     complement(3926..3945)
                     /label=F1ori-R
                     /note="F1 origin, reverse primer"
     primer_bind     4136..4157
                     /label=F1ori-F
                     /note="F1 origin, forward primer"
     primer_bind     complement(4311..4330)
                     /label=pRS-marker
                     /note="pRS vectors, use to sequence yeast selectable
                     marker"
     primer_bind     4430..4452
                     /label=pGEX 3'
                     /note="pGEX vectors, reverse primer"
     primer_bind     complement(4490..4508)
                     /label=pBRforEco
                     /note="pBR322 vectors, upsteam of EcoRI site, forward
                     primer"
     promoter        4576..4680
                     /gene="bla"
                     /label=AmpR promoter
     CDS             4681..5541
                     /codon_start=1
                     /gene="bla"
                     /product="beta-lactamase"
                     /label=AmpR
                     /note="confers resistance to ampicillin, carbenicillin, and
                     related antibiotics"
                     /translation="MSIQHFRVALIPFFAAFCLPVFAHPETLVKVKDAEDQLGARVGYI
                     ELDLNSGKILESFRPEERFPMMSTFKVLLCGAVLSRIDAGQEQLGRRIHYSQNDLVEYS
                     PVTEKHLTDGMTVRELCSAAITMSDNTAANLLLTTIGGPKELTAFLHNMGDHVTRLDRW
                     EPELNEAIPNDERDTTMPVAMATTLRKLLTGELLTLASRQQLIDWMEADKVAGPLLRSA
                     LPAGWFIADKSGAGERGSRGIIAALGPDGKPSRIVVIYTTGSQATMDERNRQIAEIGAS
                     LIKHW"
     primer_bind     complement(4899..4918)
                     /label=Amp-R
                     /note="Ampicillin resistance gene, reverse primer"
     rep_origin      5712..6300
                     /direction=RIGHT
                     /label=ori
                     /note="high-copy-number ColE1/pMB1/pBR322/pUC origin of
                     replication"
     primer_bind     6201..6220
                     /label=pBR322ori-F
                     /note="pBR322 origin, forward primer"
ORIGIN
        1 cctgcaggca gctgcgcgct cgctcgctca ctgaggccgc ccgggcgtcg ggcgaccttt
       61 ggtcgcccgg cctcagtgag cgagcgagcg cgcagagagg gagtggccaa ctccatcact
      121 aggggttcct gcggccgcac gcgtaatcgg gaacacctaa aaacaaattt gaagggcaca
      181 caaaacaaat gccagacccc tcaaaaacaa gtcacgtaac gggctaaaac aaccatgtag
      241 atgtgttaaa acaacggtgc tgtaggccca aaacaaactc aactcacgat gaaaacaaat
      301 ccaacggctg gtcaaaacaa tcacgggatc actcaaaaac aaaagaggtc ggggggtaaa
      361 acaaagtgaa tgatttcgca aaacaaggtt cgtgtctgcg caaaacaatt tgagacataa
      421 ttcaaaacaa gacacgggtg aatgaaaaac aaaaattcca acctgggaaa acaacccatg
      481 caatatttaa aaacaagcca attgctggtt taaaacaagg ggtgggtagc ccgaaaacaa
      541 gcaatggacg ttttaaaaac aatgcctgcc gctgacaaaa acaagctcga gatctgcgat
      601 ctgcatctca attagtcagc aaccatagtc ccgcccctaa ctccgcccat cccgccccta
      661 actccgccca gttccgccca ttctccgccc catcgctgac taattttttt tatttatgca
      721 gaggccgagg ccgcctcggc ctctgagcta ttccagaagt agtgaggagg cttttttgga
      781 ggcctaggct tttgcaaagg atccgccacc atggattatg gaggcgccct gagtgccgtt
      841 gggcgcgagc tgctatttgt aacgaaccca gtagtcgtca atggctctgt acttgtgcct
      901 gaggaccagt gttactgcgc gggctggatt gagtcgcgtg gcacaaacgg tgcccaaacg
      961 gcgtcgaacg tgctgcaatg gcttgctgct ggcttctcca tcctactgct tatgttttac
     1021 gcctaccaaa catggaagtc aacctgcggc tgggaggaga tctatgtgtg cgctatcgag
     1081 atggtcaagg tgattctcga gttcttcttc gagtttaaga acccgtccat gctgtatcta
     1141 gccacaggcc accgcgtcca gtggttgcgt tacgccgagt ggcttctcac ctgcccggtc
     1201 atttgcattc acctgtcaaa cctgacgggc ttgtccaacg actacagcag gcgcaccatg
     1261 ggtctgcttg tgtctgatat tggcacaatt gtgtggggcg ccacttccgc catggccacc
     1321 ggatacgtca aggtcatctt cttctgcctg ggtctgtgtt atggtgctaa cacgttcttt
     1381 cacgctgcca aggcctacat cgagggttac cacaccgtgc cgaagggccg gtgtcgccag
     1441 gtggtgactg gcatggcttg gctcttcttc gtatcatggg gtatgttccc catcctgttc
     1501 atcctcggcc ccgagggctt cggcgtcctg agcgtgtacg gctccaccgt cggccacacc
     1561 atcattgacc tgatgtcgaa gaactgctgg ggtctgctcg gccactacct gcgcgtgctg
     1621 atccacgagc atatcctcat ccacggcgac attcgcaaga ccaccaaatt gaacattggt
     1681 ggcactgaga ttgaggtcga gacgctggtg gaggacgagg ccgaggctgg cgcggtaccc
     1741 atggtgagca agggcgagga gctgttcacc ggggtggtgc ccatcctggt cgagctggac
     1801 ggcgacgtaa acggccacaa gttcagcgtg tccggcgagg gcgagggcga tgccacctac
     1861 ggcaagctga ccctgaagtt catctgcacc accggcaagc tgcccgtgcc ctggcccacc
     1921 ctcgtgacca ccctgaccta cggcgtgcag tgcttcagcc gctaccccga ccacatgaag
     1981 cagcacgact tcttcaagtc cgccatgccc gaaggctacg tccaggagcg caccatcttc
     2041 ttcaaggacg acggcaacta caagacccgc gccgaggtga agttcgaggg cgacaccctg
     2101 gtgaaccgca tcgagctgaa gggcatcgac ttcaaggagg acggcaacat cctggggcac
     2161 aagctggagt acaactacaa cagccacaac gtctatatca tggccgacaa gcagaagaac
     2221 ggcatcaagg tgaacttcaa gatccgccac aacatcgagg acggcagcgt gcagctcgcc
     2281 gaccactacc agcagaacac ccccatcggc gacggccccg tgctgctgcc cgacaaccac
     2341 tacctgagca cccagtccgc cctgagcaaa gaccccaacg agaagcgcga tcacatggtc
     2401 ctgctggagt tcgtgaccgc cgccgggatc actctcggca tggacgagct gtacaagtga
     2461 taagaattcg atatcaagct tatcgataat caacctctgg attacaaaat ttgtgaaaga
     2521 ttgactggta ttcttaacta tgttgctcct tttacgctat gtggatacgc tgctttaatg
     2581 cctttgtatc atgctattgc ttcccgtatg gctttcattt tctcctcctt gtataaatcc
     2641 tggttgctgt ctctttatga ggagttgtgg cccgttgtca ggcaacgtgg cgtggtgtgc
     2701 actgtgtttg ctgacgcaac ccccactggt tggggcattg ccaccacctg tcagctcctt
     2761 tccgggactt tcgctttccc cctccctatt gccacggcgg aactcatcgc cgcctgcctt
     2821 gcccgctgct ggacaggggc tcggctgttg ggcactgaca attccgtggt gttgtcgggg
     2881 aaatcatcgt cctttccttg gctgctcgcc tatgttgcca cctggattct gcgcgggacg
     2941 tccttctgct acgtcccttc ggccctcaat ccagcggacc ttccttcccg cggcctgctg
     3001 ccggctctgc ggcctcttcc gcgtcttcgc cttcgccctc agacgagtcg gatctccctt
     3061 tgggccgcct ccccgcatcg ataccgagcg ctgctcgaga gatctacggg tggcatccct
     3121 gtgacccctc cccagtgcct ctcctggccc tggaagttgc cactccagtg cccaccagcc
     3181 ttgtcctaat aaaattaagt tgcatcattt tgtctgacta ggtgtccttc tataatatta
     3241 tggggtggag gggggtggta tggagcaagg ggcaagttgg gaagacaacc tgtagggcct
     3301 gcggggtcta ttgggaacca agctggagtg cagtggcaca atcttggctc actgcaatct
     3361 ccgcctcctg ggttcaagcg attctcctgc ctcagcctcc cgagttgttg ggattccagg
     3421 catgcatgac caggctcagc taatttttgt ttttttggta gagacggggt ttcaccatat
     3481 tggccaggct ggtctccaac tcctaatctc aggtgatcta cccaccttgg cctcccaaat
     3541 tgctgggatt acaggcgtga accactgctc ccttccctgt ccttctgatt ttgtaggtaa
     3601 ccacgtgcgg accgagcggc cgcaggaacc cctagtgatg gagttggcca ctccctctct
     3661 gcgcgctcgc tcgctcactg aggccgggcg accaaaggtc gcccgacgcc cgggctttgc
     3721 ccgggcggcc tcagtgagcg agcgagcgcg cagctgcctg caggggcgcc tgatgcggta
     3781 ttttctcctt acgcatctgt gcggtatttc acaccgcata nnnnnnnnnn nnnnnnnnnn
     3841 nnnnnnnnnn nnnnnnnnnn nnnnnnnnnn nnnnnnnnnn nnnnnnnnnn nnnnnnnnnn
     3901 nnnnnnnnnn nnnnnnnnnn nnnnnnnnnn nnnnnnnnnn nnnnnnnnnn nnnnnnnnnn
     3961 nncnnnnnnn nnnnnnnnnn nnnnnnnnnn nnnnnnnnnn nnnnnnnnnn nnnnnnnnnn
     4021 nnnnnnnnnn nnnnnnnnnn nnnnnnnnnn nnnnnnnnnn nnnnnnnnnn nnnnnnnnnn
     4081 nnnnnnnnnn nnnnnnnnnn nnnncctttg acgttggagt ccacgttctt taatagtgga
     4141 ctcttgttcc aaactggaac aacactcaac cctatctcgg gctattcttt tgatttataa
     4201 gggattttgc cgatttcggc ctattggtta aaaaatgagc tgatttaaca aaaatttaac
     4261 gcgaatttta acaaaatatt aacgtttaca attttatggt gcactctcag tacaatctgc
     4321 tctgatgccg catagttaag ccagccccga cacccgccaa cacccgctga cgcgccctga
     4381 cgggcttgtc tgctcccggc atccgcttac agacaagctg tgaccgtctc cgggagctgc
     4441 atgtgtcaga ggttttcacc gtcatcaccg aaacgcgcga gacgaaaggg cctcgtgata
     4501 cgcctatttt tataggttaa tgtcatgata ataatggttt cttagacgtc aggtggcact
     4561 tttcggggaa atgtgcgcgg aacccctatt tgtttatttt tctaaataca ttcaaatatg
     4621 tatccgctca tgagacaata accctgataa atgcttcaat aatattgaaa aaggaagagt
     4681 atgagtattc aacatttccg tgtcgccctt attccctttt ttgcggcatt ttgccttcct
     4741 gtttttgctc acccagaaac gctggtgaaa gtaaaagatg ctgaagatca gttgggtgca
     4801 cgagtgggtt acatcgaact ggatctcaac agcggtaaga tccttgagag ttttcgcccc
     4861 gaagaacgtt ttccaatgat gagcactttt aaagttctgc tatgtggcgc ggtattatcc
     4921 cgtattgacg ccgggcaaga gcaactcggt cgccgcatac actattctca gaatgacttg
     4981 gttgagtact caccagtcac agaaaagcat cttacggatg gcatgacagt aagagaatta
     5041 tgcagtgctg ccataaccat gagtgataac actgcggcca acttacttct gacaacgatc
     5101 ggaggaccga aggagctaac cgcttttttg cacaacatgg gggatcatgt aactcgcctt
     5161 gatcgttggg aaccggagct gaatgaagcc ataccaaacg acgagcgtga caccacgatg
     5221 cctgtagcaa tggcaacaac gttgcgcaaa ctattaactg gcgaactact tactctagct
     5281 tcccggcaac aattaataga ctggatggag gcggataaag ttgcaggacc acttctgcgc
     5341 tcggcccttc cggctggctg gtttattgct gataaatctg gagccggtga gcgtgggtct
     5401 cgcggtatca ttgcagcact ggggccagat ggtaagccct cccgtatcgt agttatctac
     5461 acgacgggga gtcaggcaac tatggatgaa cgaaatagac agatcgctga gataggtgcc
     5521 tcactgatta agcattggta actgtcagac caagtttact catatatact ttagattgat
     5581 ttaaaacttc atttttaatt taaaaggatc taggtgaaga tcctttttga taatctcatg
     5641 accaaaatcc cttaacgtga gttttcgttc cactgagcgt cagaccccgt agaaaagatc
     5701 aaaggatctt cttgagatcc tttttttctg cgcgtaatct gctgcttgca aacaaaaaaa
     5761 ccaccgctac cagcggtggt ttgtttgccg gatcaagagc taccaactct ttttccgaag
     5821 gtaactggct tcagcagagc gcagatacca aatactgtcc ttctagtgta gccgtagtta
     5881 ggccaccact tcaagaactc tgtagcaccg cctacatacc tcgctctgct aatcctgtta
     5941 ccagtggctg ctgccagtgg cgataagtcg tgtcttaccg ggttggactc aagacgatag
     6001 ttaccggata aggcgcagcg gtcgggctga acggggggtt cgtgcacaca gcccagcttg
     6061 gagcgaacga cctacaccga actgagatac ctacagcgtg agctatgaga aagcgccacg
     6121 cttcccgaag ggagaaaggc ggacaggtat ccggtaagcg gcagggtcgg aacaggagag
     6181 cgcacgaggg agcttccagg gggaaacgcc tggtatcttt atagtcctgt cgggtttcgc
     6241 cacctctgac ttgagcgtcg atttttgtga tgctcgtcag gggggcggag cctatggaaa
     6301 aacgccagca acgcggcctt tttacggttc ctggcctttt gctggccttt tgctcacatg
     6361 t
//
