Features (pLannotate 1.2.2; 16 found; start..end, strand, type, name):
    274..470     +  promoter       SV40 promoter: SV40 early promoter
    483..1408    +  CDS            ChR2 (fragment): N-terminal fragment of channelrhodopsin-2 from the alga Chlamydomonas reinhardtii (Nagel et al., 2003) blue light-activated cation channel
   1413..2129    +  CDS            EGFP: EGFP is a basic (constitutively fluorescent) green fluorescent protein published in 1996, derived from Aequorea victoria. It is reported to be a rapidly-maturing weak dimer with moderate acid sensitivity.
   2136..2160    +  misc_feature   MCS (fragment): pBluescript multiple cloning site
   2160..2748    +  misc_feature   WPRE: woodchuck hepatitis virus posttranscriptional regulatory element
   2780..3256    +  polyA_signal   hGH poly(A) signal: human growth hormone polyadenylation signal
   3296..3436    +  repeat_region  AAV2 ITR: inverted terminal repeat of adeno-associated virus serotype 2 inverted
   3441..3492    -  misc_feature   bom (fragment): basis of mobility region from pBR322
   3511..3966    +  rep_origin     f1 ori (sequence partly withheld): f1 bacteriophage origin of replication; arrow indicates direction of (+) strand synthesis
   3967..4016    -  misc_feature   bom (fragment): basis of mobility region from pBR322
   4118..4153    -  CDS            rop (fragment): Rop protein, which maintains plasmids at low copy number; rop
   4248..4352    +  promoter       AmpR promoter: bla
   4353..5213    +  CDS            AmpR: β-lactamase; bla; confers resistance to ampicillin, carbenicillin, and related antibiotics
   5384..5972    +  rep_origin     ori: high-copy-number ColE1/pMB1/pBR322/pUC origin of replication
   6045..6072    +  repeat_region  AAV2 ITR (fragment): inverted terminal repeat of adeno-associated virus serotype 2 inverted
   6101..6128    +  repeat_region  AAV2 ITR (fragment): inverted terminal repeat of adeno-associated virus serotype 2 inverted
>Addgene plasmid #125959 | 116_pAAV-ProC24-CatCh-GFP-WPRE | addgene full sequence | sequence record 256940 | Addgene NGS Result
TCACTCAAAAACAAAAGAGGTCGGGGGGTAAAACAAAGTGAATGATTTCGCAAAACAAGGTTCGTGTCTG
CGCAAAACAATTTGAGACATAATTCAAAACAAGACACGGGTGAATGAAAAACAAAAATTCCAACCTGGGA
AAACAACCCATGCAATATTTAAAAACAAGCCAATTGCTGGTTTAAAACAAGGGGTGGGTAGCCCGAAAAC
AAGCAATGGACGTTTTAAAAACAATGCCTGCCGCTGACAAAAACAAGCTCGAGATCTGCGATCTGCATCT
CAATTAGTCAGCAACCATAGTCCCGCCCCTAACTCCGCCCATCCCGCCCCTAACTCCGCCCAGTTCCGCC
CATTCTCCGCCCCATCGCTGACTAATTTTTTTTATTTATGCAGAGGCCGAGGCCGCCTCGGCCTCTGAGC
TATTCCAGAAGTAGTGAGGAGGCTTTTTTGGAGGCCTAGGCTTTTGCAAAGGATCCGCCACCATGGATTA
TGGAGGCGCCCTGAGTGCCGTTGGGCGCGAGCTGCTATTTGTAACGAACCCAGTAGTCGTCAATGGCTCT
GTACTTGTGCCTGAGGACCAGTGTTACTGCGCGGGCTGGATTGAGTCGCGTGGCACAAACGGTGCCCAAA
CGGCGTCGAACGTGCTGCAATGGCTTGCTGCTGGCTTCTCCATCCTACTGCTTATGTTTTACGCCTACCA
AACATGGAAGTCAACCTGCGGCTGGGAGGAGATCTATGTGTGCGCTATCGAGATGGTCAAGGTGATTCTC
GAGTTCTTCTTCGAGTTTAAGAACCCGTCCATGCTGTATCTAGCCACAGGCCACCGCGTCCAGTGGTTGC
GTTACGCCGAGTGGCTTCTCACCTGCCCGGTCATTTGCATTCACCTGTCAAACCTGACGGGCTTGTCCAA
CGACTACAGCAGGCGCACCATGGGTCTGCTTGTGTCTGATATTGGCACAATTGTGTGGGGCGCCACTTCC
GCCATGGCCACCGGATACGTCAAGGTCATCTTCTTCTGCCTGGGTCTGTGTTATGGTGCTAACACGTTCT
TTCACGCTGCCAAGGCCTACATCGAGGGTTACCACACCGTGCCGAAGGGCCGGTGTCGCCAGGTGGTGAC
TGGCATGGCTTGGCTCTTCTTCGTATCATGGGGTATGTTCCCCATCCTGTTCATCCTCGGCCCCGAGGGC
TTCGGCGTCCTGAGCGTGTACGGCTCCACCGTCGGCCACACCATCATTGACCTGATGTCGAAGAACTGCT
GGGGTCTGCTCGGCCACTACCTGCGCGTGCTGATCCACGAGCATATCCTCATCCACGGCGACATTCGCAA
GACCACCAAATTGAACATTGGTGGCACTGAGATTGAGGTCGAGACGCTGGTGGAGGACGAGGCCGAGGCT
GGCGCGGTACCCATGGTGAGCAAGGGCGAGGAGCTGTTCACCGGGGTGGTGCCCATCCTGGTCGAGCTGG
ACGGCGACGTAAACGGCCACAAGTTCAGCGTGTCCGGCGAGGGCGAGGGCGATGCCACCTACGGCAAGCT
GACCCTGAAGTTCATCTGCACCACCGGCAAGCTGCCCGTGCCCTGGCCCACCCTCGTGACCACCCTGACC
TACGGCGTGCAGTGCTTCAGCCGCTACCCCGACCACATGAAGCAGCACGACTTCTTCAAGTCCGCCATGC
CCGAAGGCTACGTCCAGGAGCGCACCATCTTCTTCAAGGACGACGGCAACTACAAGACCCGCGCCGAGGT
GAAGTTCGAGGGCGACACCCTGGTGAACCGCATCGAGCTGAAGGGCATCGACTTCAAGGAGGACGGCAAC
ATCCTGGGGCACAAGCTGGAGTACAACTACAACAGCCACAACGTCTATATCATGGCCGACAAGCAGAAGA
ACGGCATCAAGGTGAACTTCAAGATCCGCCACAACATCGAGGACGGCAGCGTGCAGCTCGCCGACCACTA
CCAGCAGAACACCCCCATCGGCGACGGCCCCGTGCTGCTGCCCGACAACCACTACCTGAGCACCCAGTCC
GCCCTGAGCAAAGACCCCAACGAGAAGCGCGATCACATGGTCCTGCTGGAGTTCGTGACCGCCGCCGGGA
TCACTCTCGGCATGGACGAGCTGTACAAGTGATAAGAATTCGATATCAAGCTTATCGATAATCAACCTCT
GGATTACAAAATTTGTGAAAGATTGACTGGTATTCTTAACTATGTTGCTCCTTTTACGCTATGTGGATAC
GCTGCTTTAATGCCTTTGTATCATGCTATTGCTTCCCGTATGGCTTTCATTTTCTCCTCCTTGTATAAAT
CCTGGTTGCTGTCTCTTTATGAGGAGTTGTGGCCCGTTGTCAGGCAACGTGGCGTGGTGTGCACTGTGTT
TGCTGACGCAACCCCCACTGGTTGGGGCATTGCCACCACCTGTCAGCTCCTTTCCGGGACTTTCGCTTTC
CCCCTCCCTATTGCCACGGCGGAACTCATCGCCGCCTGCCTTGCCCGCTGCTGGACAGGGGCTCGGCTGT
TGGGCACTGACAATTCCGTGGTGTTGTCGGGGAAATCATCGTCCTTTCCTTGGCTGCTCGCCTATGTTGC
CACCTGGATTCTGCGCGGGACGTCCTTCTGCTACGTCCCTTCGGCCCTCAATCCAGCGGACCTTCCTTCC
CGCGGCCTGCTGCCGGCTCTGCGGCCTCTTCCGCGTCTTCGCCTTCGCCCTCAGACGAGTCGGATCTCCC
TTTGGGCCGCCTCCCCGCATCGATACCGAGCGCTGCTCGAGAGATCTACGGGTGGCATCCCTGTGACCCC
TCCCCAGTGCCTCTCCTGGCCCTGGAAGTTGCCACTCCAGTGCCCACCAGCCTTGTCCTAATAAAATTAA
GTTGCATCATTTTGTCTGACTAGGTGTCCTTCTATAATATTATGGGGTGGAGGGGGGTGGTATGGAGCAA
GGGGCAAGTTGGGAAGACAACCTGTAGGGCCTGCGGGGTCTATTGGGAACCAAGCTGGAGTGCAGTGGCA
CAATCTTGGCTCACTGCAATCTCCGCCTCCTGGGTTCAAGCGATTCTCCTGCCTCAGCCTCCCGAGTTGT
TGGGATTCCAGGCATGCATGACCAGGCTCAGCTAATTTTTGTTTTTTTGGTAGAGACGGGGTTTCACCAT
ATTGGCCAGGCTGGTCTCCAACTCCTAATCTCAGGTGATCTACCCACCTTGGCCTCCCAAATTGCTGGGA
TTACAGGCGTGAACCACTGCTCCCTTCCCTGTCCTTCTGATTTTGTAGGTAACCACGTGCGGACCGAGCG
GCCGCAGGAACCCCTAGTGATGGAGTTGGCCACTCCCTCTCTGCGCGCTCGCTCGCTCACTGAGGCCGGG
CGACCAAAGGTCGCCCGACGCCCGGGCTTTGCCCGGGCGGCCTCAGTGAGCGAGCGAGCGCGCAGCTGCC
TGCAGGGGCGCCTGATGCGGTATTTTCTCCTTACGCATCTGTGCGGTATTTCACACCGCATA
[95 nt withheld, positions 3493-3587]
T
[46 nt withheld, positions 3589-3634]
C
[141 nt withheld, positions 3636-3776]
CCTTTGACGTTGGAGTCCACGTTCTTTAATAGTGGACTCTTGTTCCAAACTGGAACAACACTCAACTCTA
TCTCGGGCTATTCTTTTGATTTATAAGGGATTTTGCCGATTTCGGTCTATTGGTTAAAAAATGAGCTGAT
TTAACAAAAATTTAACGCGAATTTTAACAAAATATTAACGTTTACAATTTTATGGTGCACTCTCAGTACA
ATCTGCTCTGATGCCGCATAGTTAAGCCAGCCCCGACACCCGCCAACACCCGCTGACGCGCCCTGACGGG
CTTGTCTGCTCCCGGCATCCGCTTACAGACAAGCTGTGACCGTCTCCGGGAGCTGCATGTGTCAGAGGTT
TTCACCGTCATCACCGAAACGCGCGAGACGAAAGGGCCTCGTGATACGCCTATTTTTATAGGTTAATGTC
ATGATAATAATGGTTTCTTAGACGTCAGGTGGCACTTTTCGGGGAAATGTGCGCGGAACCCCTATTTGTT
TATTTTTCTAAATACATTCAAATATGTATCCGCTCATGAGACAATAACCCTGATAAATGCTTCAATAATA
TTGAAAAAGGAAGAGTATGAGTATTCAACATTTCCGTGTCGCCCTTATTCCCTTTTTTGCGGCATTTTGC
CTTCCTGTTTTTGCTCACCCAGAAACGCTGGTGAAAGTAAAAGATGCTGAAGATCAGTTGGGTGCACGAG
TGGGTTACATCGAACTGGATCTCAACAGCGGTAAGATCCTTGAGAGTTTTCGCCCCGAAGAACGTTTTCC
AATGATGAGCACTTTTAAAGTTCTGCTATGTGGCGCGGTATTATCCCGTATTGACGCCGGGCAAGAGCAA
CTCGGTCGCCGCATACACTATTCTCAGAATGACTTGGTTGAGTACTCACCAGTCACAGAAAAGCATCTTA
CGGATGGCATGACAGTAAGAGAATTATGCAGTGCTGCCATAACCATGAGTGATAACACTGCGGCCAACTT
ACTTCTGACAACGATCGGAGGACCGAAGGAGCTAACCGCTTTTTTGCACAACATGGGGGATCATGTAACT
CGCCTTGATCGTTGGGAACCGGAGCTGAATGAAGCCATACCAAACGACGAGCGTGACACCACGATGCCTG
TAGCAATGGCAACAACGTTGCGCAAACTATTAACTGGCGAACTACTTACTCTAGCTTCCCGGCAACAATT
AATAGACTGGATGGAGGCGGATAAAGTTGCAGGACCACTTCTGCGCTCGGCCCTTCCGGCTGGCTGGTTT
ATTGCTGATAAATCTGGAGCCGGTGAGCGTGGGTCTCGCGGTATCATTGCAGCACTGGGGCCAGATGGTA
AGCCCTCCCGTATCGTAGTTATCTACACGACGGGGAGTCAGGCAACTATGGATGAACGAAATAGACAGAT
CGCTGAGATAGGTGCCTCACTGATTAAGCATTGGTAACTGTCAGACCAAGTTTACTCATATATACTTTAG
ATTGATTTAAAACTTCATTTTTAATTTAAAAGGATCTAGGTGAAGATCCTTTTTGATAATCTCATGACCA
AAATCCCTTAACGTGAGTTTTCGTTCCACTGAGCGTCAGACCCCGTAGAAAAGATCAAAGGATCTTCTTG
AGATCCTTTTTTTCTGCGCGTAATCTGCTGCTTGCAAACAAAAAAACCACCGCTACCAGCGGTGGTTTGT
TTGCCGGATCAAGAGCTACCAACTCTTTTTCCGAAGGTAACTGGCTTCAGCAGAGCGCAGATACCAAATA
CTGTTCTTCTAGTGTAGCCGTAGTTAGGCCACCACTTCAAGAACTCTGTAGCACCGCCTACATACCTCGC
TCTGCTAATCCTGTTACCAGTGGCTGCTGCCAGTGGCGATAAGTCGTGTCTTACCGGGTTGGACTCAAGA
CGATAGTTACCGGATAAGGCGCAGCGGTCGGGCTGAACGGGGGGTTCGTGCACACAGCCCAGCTTGGAGC
GAACGACCTACACCGAACTGAGATACCTACAGCGTGAGCTATGAGAAAGCGCCACGCTTCCCGAAGGGAG
AAAGGCGGACAGGTATCCGGTAAGCGGCAGGGTCGGAACAGGAGAGCGCACGAGGGAGCTTCCAGGGGGA
AACGCCTGGTATCTTTATAGTCCTGTCGGGTTTCGCCACCTCTGACTTGAGCGTCGATTTTTGTGATGCT
CGTCAGGGGGGCGGAGCCTATGGAAAAACGCCAGCAACGCGGCCTTTTTACGGTTCCTGGCCTTTTGCTG
GCCTTTTGCTCACATGTCCTGCAGGCAGCTGCGCGCTCGCTCGCTCACTGAGGCCGCCCGGGCGTCGGGC
GACCTTTGGTCGCCCGGCCTCAGTGAGCGAGCGAGCGCGCAGAGAGGGAGTGGCCAACTCCATCACTAGG
GGTTCCTGCGGCCGCACGCGTAATCGGGAACACCTAAAAACAAATTTGAAGGGCACACAAAACAAATGCC
AGACCCCTCAAAAACAAGTCACGTAACGGGCTAAAACAACCATGTAGATGTGTTAAAACAACGGTGCTGT
AGGCCCAAAACAAACTCAACTCACGATGAAAACAAATCCAACGGCTGGTCAAAACAATCACGGGA
